>Addgene plasmid #193544 | pIM62 | addgene full sequence | sequence record 378714 | Addgene NGS Result
AACAAAACCCATCGTACGGCCAAGGAAGTCTCCAATAACTGTGATCCACCACAAGCGCCAGGGTTTTCCC
AGTCACGACGTTGTAAAACGACGGCCAGTCATGCATAATCCGCACGCATCTGGAATAAGGAAGTGCCATT
CCGCCTGACCTCAAATAATGATTTTATTTTGACTGATAGTGACCTGTTCGTTGCAACAGATTGATGAGCA
ATGCTTTTTTATAATGCCAACTTTGTACAAAAAAGCAGGCTTCGAAGGAGATAGAACCATGAAATTAGAC
CATGTTCTCAACAGTTCTGAATCACAGCAACTTGTTAAAAATCATAGGTTATGGAGTTGGGTTGGTCCTG
AAAGAATTAAAATTCTTTTGAGGAACATCGCAGATGGAGCTTTAAGTACTAATGCTGAGAGGAGATATAT
GCATAACTCTGTAAACACCTCTTGTCTGAGCTGCGACGCGTTGGAGGAGACATGTCTGCATGCTCTTCGT
GATTGTCCAAAGGTGGCTGCCGTTTGGAGAAGTGTGTTACCTTTGGAGTTAGAAGTGAAGTTTTTTAATA
TTGATGAGGTAACACTGTGGCTGGAAAGAAATTTATCTTTTTCAGTTGATTGGGCAACTAAGTTCGGGTT
TGCAGTGGAAGTGATATGGGAATCTCGAAACGAGATTGATCTGCTCGATCCAAGGGCTTCTTCGCCCATT
TATATGATCATGATGATCATAATTCGTTATGAAGATTTTATCAGAGCCCATCCTTCTCACAAGTTAATGA
TGAGGGATCATATTCAGCCATGTAGTAGTGATCACCTCTTCAAGTGGAGGCCCCCAGTTGATCCTTGGCT
GAAGCTAAACGTGGATGGTGCCATCGATCCTTGTTCTAAAACTGCTGCATGTGGAGGTATATTCAGAGAC
TACAGTGGTAGATTCGTGCTTGGGTTTTCAGTTAAGCTTGATATGGAATATTTTTGCTCATTTGATGAAG
CTGAAATTTGGGGTGTTTATCATGGTATTAAGATTGCAAGGCAGTATGATTTTGGTAAAATAGTTGTGGA
GTCAGACTCGGCGAAAGCTATTCGTTTTGTGCAGGATGGTTGTCCTACATACCAACAGCATAGTTTCCCA
CTCTGTCATGAGTTGCGAGCTCTAACGTTGTCTGCTACAAATTATTTAGACTGGAGTCTTATCTATAGGG
AAGGGAACATGGCGGCTGCTTCCTTTGCCAATTTCGGCTTATCCATGAATCAGCGAGCGTGGATTTTTTC
TGCAGACCCAGCTTTCTTGTACAAAGTTGGCATTATAAGAAAGCATTGCTTATCAATTTGTTGCAACGAA
CAGGTCACTATCAGTCAAAATAAAATCATTATTTGAGGCTAGGTGGAGGCTCAGTGATGATAAGTCTGCG
ATGGTGGATGCATGTGTCATGGTCATAGCTGTTTCCTGTGTGAAATTGTTATCCGCTCAGAGGGCACAAT
CCTATTCCGCGCTATCCGACAATCTCCAAGACATTAGGTGGAGTTCAGTTCGGCGTATGGCATATGTCGC
TGGAAAGAACATGTGAGCAAAAGGCCAGCAAAAGGCCAGGAACCGTAAAAAGGCCGCGTTGCTGGCGTTT
TTCCATAGGCTCCGCCCCCCTGACGAGCATCACAAAAATCGACGCTCAAGTCAGAGGTGGCGAAACCCGA
CAGGACTATAAAGATACCAGGCGTTTCCCCCTGGAAGCTCCCTCGTGCGCTCTCCTGTTCCGACCCTGCC
GCTTACCGGATACCTGTCCGCCTTTCTCCCTTCGGGAAGCGTGGCGCTTTCTCATAGCTCACGCTGTAGG
TATCTCAGTTCGGTGTAGGTCGTTCGCTCCAAGCTGGGCTGTGTGCACGAACCCCCCGTTCAGCCCGACC
GCTGCGCCTTATCCGGTAACTATCGTCTTGAGTCCAACCCGGTAAGACACGACTTATCGCCACTGGCAGC
AGCCACTGGTAACAGGATTAGCAGAGCGAGGTATGTAGGCGGTGCTACAGAGTTCTTGAAGTGGTGGCCT
AACTACGGCTACACTAGAAGAACAGTATTTGGTATCTGCGCTCTGCTGAAGCCAGTTACCTTCGGAAAAA
GAGTTGGTAGCTCTTGATCCGGCAAACAAACCACCGCTGGTAGCGGTGGTTTTTTTGTTTGCAAGCAGCA
GATTACGCGCAGAAAAAAAGGATCTCAAGAAGATCCTTTGATCTTTTCTACGGGGTCTGACGCTCTATTC
AACAAAGCCGCCGTCCCGTCAAGTCAGCGTAAATGGGTAGGGGGCTTCAAATCGTCCGCTCTGCCAGTGT
TACAACCAATTAACAAATTCTGATTAGAAAAACTCATCGAGCATCAAATGAAACTGCAATTTATTCATAT
CAGGATTATCAATACCATATTTTTGAAAAAGCCGTTTCTGTAATGAAGGAGAAAACTCACCGAGGCAGTT
CCATAGGATGGCAAGATCCTGGTATCGGTCTGCGATTCCGACTCGTCCAACATCAATACAACCTATTAAT
TTCCCCTCGTCAAAAATAAGGTTATCAAGTGAGAAATCACCATGAGTGACGACTGAATCCGGTGAGAATG
GCAAAAGCTTATGCATTTCTTTCCAGACTTGTTCAACAGGCCAGCCATTACGCTCGTCATCAAAATCACT
CGCATCAACCAAACCGTTATTCATTCGTGATTGCGCCTGAGCGAGACGAAATACGCGATCGCTGTTAAAA
GGACAATTACAAACAGGAATCGAATGCAACCGGCGCAGGAACACTGCCAGCGCATCAACAATATTTTCAC
CTGAATCAGGATATTCTTCTAATACCTGGAATGCTGTTTTCCCGGGGATCGCAGTGGTGAGTAACCATGC
ATCATCAGGAGTACGGATAAAATGCTTGATGGTCGGAAGAGGCATAAATTCCGTCAGCCAGTTTAGTCTG
ACCATCTCATCTGTAACATCATTGGCAACGCTACCTTTGCCATGTTTCAGAAACAACTCTGGCGCATCGG
GCTTCCCATACAATCGATAGATTGTCGCACCTGATTGCCCGACATTATCGCGAGCCCATTTATACCCATA
TAAATCAGCATCCATGTTGGAATTTAATCGCGGCCTCGAGCAAGACGTTTCCCGTTGAATATGGCTCATA
ACACCCCTTGTATTACTGTTTATGTAAGCAGACAGTTTTATTGTTCATGATGATATATTTTTATCTTGTG
CAATGTAACATCAGAGATTTTGAGACACAACGTGGCTTTCCCCCGCCGCTCTAGAACTAGTGGATCCAAA
TAAAACGAAAGGCTCAGTCGAAAGACTGGGCCTTTCGTTTTATCTGTTGTTTGTCGCATTATACGAGACG
TCCAGGTTGGGATACCTGA
Features (pLannotate 1.2.2; 7 found; start..end, strand, type, name):
     56..99      -  CDS            lacZα (fragment): LacZα fragment of β-galactosidase; lacZ fragment
    152..251     +  protein_bind   attL1: mutant version of attL; recombination site for the Gateway® LR reaction LR Clonase™
   1266..1365    -  protein_bind   attL2: mutant version of attL; recombination site for the Gateway® LR reaction LR Clonase™
   1610..2198    -  rep_origin     ori: high-copy-number ColE1/pMB1/pBR322/pUC origin of replication
   2334..3149    -  CDS            KanR: aminoglycoside phosphotransferase; aph(3')-Ia; confers resistance to kanamycin in bacteria or G418 (Geneticin®) in eukaryotes
   3265..3287    +  misc_feature   MCS (fragment): pBluescript multiple cloning site
   3287..3333    +  terminator     rrnB T1 terminator: transcription terminator T1 from the E. coli rrnB gene
