[The description below was written by a language model from this plasmid's Addgene catalogue record and pLannotate feature annotations shown in this document.]
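Description:
pIM62 is a Gateway entry clone built on the pTWIST ENTRY backbone, a small (about 3.4 kb) bacterial cloning plasmid with no expression function of its own. It is maintained in E. coli at high copy through a ColE1/pUC-type origin of replication and selected with kanamycin via an aph(3')-Ia aminoglycoside phosphotransferase gene. The remaining annotated backbone elements are minor: a short remnant of lacZα, a fragment of a pBluescript-type multiple cloning site, and an rrnB T1 transcription terminator, which helps insulate the plasmid from read-through transcription.

The payload is ID#77, an integrated domain (ID) taken from a soybean NLR immune receptor (gene model Glyma.09G161400.1.p). The feature table does not annotate the insert itself, but it lies in the roughly 1 kb interval between the attL1 and attL2 recombination sites. No promoter, tag or reporter is annotated around the insert, as expected for an entry clone. The attL sites allow the domain to be moved directionally by an LR Clonase reaction into any attR-containing destination vector, which then supplies the promoter, fusion tags and host-specific selection.

The plasmid belongs to a toolkit of NLR integrated domains designed to identify plant targets of pathogen effectors. Such integrated domains are thought to act as decoys resembling the host proteins that effectors target, so a collection of them in entry format can be shuttled into destination vectors for effector interaction screening. The record does not specify which destination vectors or assays are intended for this particular clone.
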