Addgene plasmid #193544: pIM62
Purpose: pENTRY clone for NLR Integrated Domain ID#77
Depositing lab: Nemo Peeters. Depositing organization: CNRS UMR 2594, INRA UMR 0441, Laboratoire des Interactions Plantes Micro-organismes (LIPM). Publication: An NLR integrated domain toolkit to identify plant pathogen effector targets. Landry D, Mila I, Sabbagh CRR, Zaffuto M, Pouzet C, Tremousaygue D, Dabos P, Deslandes L, Peeters N. Plant J. 2023 Sep;115(5):1443-1457. doi: 10.1111/tpj.16331. Epub 2023 Jul 24. PubMed 37248633.
Backbone
  Vector backbone: pTWIST ENTRY
  Vector type: pENTRY clone
Growth in bacteria
  Bacterial resistance: Kanamycin, 50 μg/mL
  Growth temperature: 37°C
  Growth strain: DH5alpha
  Copy number: High Copy
Gene/Insert
  Gene/Insert name: ID#77
  Species: Soybean (Glyma.09G161400.1.p)
  Cloning method: Ligation Independent Cloning
  Sequencing primers: 5′ n/a
Terms and licenses: Academic/Nonprofit Terms; Industry Terms: Not Available to Industry
How to cite: pIM62 was a gift from Nemo Peeters (Addgene plasmid # 193544 ; http://n2t.net/addgene:193544 ; RRID:Addgene_193544)
