>Addgene plasmid #193544 | pIM62 | depositor partial sequence | sequence record 374729 | insert
TCGAAGGAGATAGAACCATGAAATTAGACCATGTTCTCAACAGTTCTGAATCACAGCAACTTGTTAAAAA
TCATAGGTTATGGAGTTGGGTTGGTCCTGAAAGAATTAAAATTCTTTTGAGGAACATCGCAGATGGAGCT
TTAAGTACTAATGCTGAGAGGAGATATATGCATAACTCTGTAAACACCTCTTGTCTGAGCTGCGACGCGT
TGGAGGAGACATGTCTGCATGCTCTTCGTGATTGTCCAAAGGTGGCTGCCGTTTGGAGAAGTGTGTTACC
TTTGGAGTTAGAAGTGAAGTTTTTTAATATTGATGAGGTAACACTGTGGCTGGAAAGAAATTTATCTTTT
TCAGTTGATTGGGCAACTAAGTTCGGGTTTGCAGTGGAAGTGATATGGGAATCTCGAAACGAGATTGATC
TGCTCGATCCAAGGGCTTCTTCGCCCATTTATATGATCATGATGATCATAATTCGTTATGAAGATTTTAT
CAGAGCCCATCCTTCTCACAAGTTAATGATGAGGGATCATATTCAGCCATGTAGTAGTGATCACCTCTTC
AAGTGGAGGCCCCCAGTTGATCCTTGGCTGAAGCTAAACGTGGATGGTGCCATCGATCCTTGTTCTAAAA
CTGCTGCATGTGGAGGTATATTCAGAGACTACAGTGGTAGATTCGTGCTTGGGTTTTCAGTTAAGCTTGA
TATGGAATATTTTTGCTCATTTGATGAAGCTGAAATTTGGGGTGTTTATCATGGTATTAAGATTGCAAGG
CAGTATGATTTTGGTAAAATAGTTGTGGAGTCAGACTCGGCGAAAGCTATTCGTTTTGTGCAGGATGGTT
GTCCTACATACCAACAGCATAGTTTCCCACTCTGTCATGAGTTGCGAGCTCTAACGTTGTCTGCTACAAA
TTATTTAGACTGGAGTCTTATCTATAGGGAAGGGAACATGGCGGCTGCTTCCTTTGCCAATTTCGGCTTA
TCCATGAATCAGCGAGCGTGGATTTTTTCTGCAG
