>Addgene plasmid #193544 | pIM62 | depositor partial sequence | sequence record 374730 | pTwist+ENTR backbone
AACAAAACCCATCGTACGGCCAAGGAAGTCTCCAATAACTGTGATCCACCACAAGCGCCAGGGTTTTCCC
AGTCACGACGTTGTAAAACGACGGCCAGTCATGCATAATCCGCACGCATCTGGAATAAGGAAGTGCCATT
CCGCCTGACCTCAAATAATGATTTTATTTTGACTGATAGTGACCTGTTCGTTGCAACAGATTGATGAGCA
ATGCTTTTTTATAATGCCAACTTTGTACAAAAAAGCAGGCTNNNNNNNNNNNNNNNNNNNNNNNNNNNNN
NNNNNNNNNNNNNNNNNNNNNACCCAGCTTTCTTGTACAAAGTTGGCATTATAAGAAAGCATTGCTTATC
AATTTGTTGCAACGAACAGGTCACTATCAGTCAAAATAAAATCATTATTTGAGGCTAGGTGGAGGCTCAG
TGATGATAAGTCTGCGATGGTGGATGCATGTGTCATGGTCATAGCTGTTTCCTGTGTGAAATTGTTATCC
GCTCAGAGGGCACAATCCTATTCCGCGCTATCCGACAATCTCCAAGACATTAGGTGGAGTTCAGTTCGGC
GTATGGCATATGTCGCTGGAAAGAACATGTGAGCAAAAGGCCAGCAAAAGGCCAGGAACCGTAAAAAGGC
CGCGTTGCTGGCGTTTTTCCATAGGCTCCGCCCCCCTGACGAGCATCACAAAAATCGACGCTCAAGTCAG
AGGTGGCGAAACCCGACAGGACTATAAAGATACCAGGCGTTTCCCCCTGGAAGCTCCCTCGTGCGCTCTC
CTGTTCCGACCCTGCCGCTTACCGGATACCTGTCCGCCTTTCTCCCTTCGGGAAGCGTGGCGCTTTCTCA
TAGCTCACGCTGTAGGTATCTCAGTTCGGTGTAGGTCGTTCGCTCCAAGCTGGGCTGTGTGCACGAACCC
CCCGTTCAGCCCGACCGCTGCGCCTTATCCGGTAACTATCGTCTTGAGTCCAACCCGGTAAGACACGACT
TATCGCCACTGGCAGCAGCCACTGGTAACAGGATTAGCAGAGCGAGGTATGTAGGCGGTGCTACAGAGTT
CTTGAAGTGGTGGCCTAACTACGGCTACACTAGAAGAACAGTATTTGGTATCTGCGCTCTGCTGAAGCCA
GTTACCTTCGGAAAAAGAGTTGGTAGCTCTTGATCCGGCAAACAAACCACCGCTGGTAGCGGTGGTTTTT
TTGTTTGCAAGCAGCAGATTACGCGCAGAAAAAAAGGATCTCAAGAAGATCCTTTGATCTTTTCTACGGG
GTCTGACGCTCTATTCAACAAAGCCGCCGTCCCGTCAAGTCAGCGTAAATGGGTAGGGGGCTTCAAATCG
TCCGCTCTGCCAGTGTTACAACCAATTAACAAATTCTGATTAGAAAAACTCATCGAGCATCAAATGAAAC
TGCAATTTATTCATATCAGGATTATCAATACCATATTTTTGAAAAAGCCGTTTCTGTAATGAAGGAGAAA
ACTCACCGAGGCAGTTCCATAGGATGGCAAGATCCTGGTATCGGTCTGCGATTCCGACTCGTCCAACATC
AATACAACCTATTAATTTCCCCTCGTCAAAAATAAGGTTATCAAGTGAGAAATCACCATGAGTGACGACT
GAATCCGGTGAGAATGGCAAAAGCTTATGCATTTCTTTCCAGACTTGTTCAACAGGCCAGCCATTACGCT
CGTCATCAAAATCACTCGCATCAACCAAACCGTTATTCATTCGTGATTGCGCCTGAGCGAGACGAAATAC
GCGATCGCTGTTAAAAGGACAATTACAAACAGGAATCGAATGCAACCGGCGCAGGAACACTGCCAGCGCA
TCAACAATATTTTCACCTGAATCAGGATATTCTTCTAATACCTGGAATGCTGTTTTCCCGGGGATCGCAG
TGGTGAGTAACCATGCATCATCAGGAGTACGGATAAAATGCTTGATGGTCGGAAGAGGCATAAATTCCGT
CAGCCAGTTTAGTCTGACCATCTCATCTGTAACATCATTGGCAACGCTACCTTTGCCATGTTTCAGAAAC
AACTCTGGCGCATCGGGCTTCCCATACAATCGATAGATTGTCGCACCTGATTGCCCGACATTATCGCGAG
CCCATTTATACCCATATAAATCAGCATCCATGTTGGAATTTAATCGCGGCCTCGAGCAAGACGTTTCCCG
TTGAATATGGCTCATAACACCCCTTGTATTACTGTTTATGTAAGCAGACAGTTTTATTGTTCATGATGAT
ATATTTTTATCTTGTGCAATGTAACATCAGAGATTTTGAGACACAACGTGGCTTTCCCCCGCCGCTCTAG
AACTAGTGGATCCAAATAAAACGAAAGGCTCAGTCGAAAGACTGGGCCTTTCGTTTTATCTGTTGTTTGT
CGCATTATACGAGACGTCCAGGTTGGGATACCTGA
